Addgene plasmid #64697: pFGET19_Ulp1
Purpose: H6-Ulp1 from pHYRS52 into pET-28b(+)
Depositing lab: Hideo Iwai. Depositing organization: University of Helsinki, Institute of Biotechnology. Publication: Tandem SUMO fusion vectors for improving soluble protein expression and purification. Guerrero F, Ciragan A, Iwai H. Protein Expr Purif. 2015 Aug 20. pii: S1046-5928(15)30039-5. doi: 10.1016/j.pep.2015.08.019. PubMed 26297996.
Backbone
  Vector backbone: pET-28b(+)
  Backbone manufacturer: Novagen
  Backbone size w/o insert (bp): 5368
  Total vector size (bp): 5979
  Vector type: Bacterial Expression
Growth in bacteria
  Bacterial resistance: Kanamycin, 50 μg/mL
  Growth temperature: 37°C
  Growth strain: DH5alpha
  Copy number: High Copy
Gene/Insert
  Gene/Insert name: ULP1 (alt names: SUMO protease ULP1; NIB1)
  Species: S. cerevisiae (budding yeast); Saccharomyces cerevisiae
  Mutation: Ulp1(403-621)
  GenBank ID: YPL020CNIB1 http://www.ncbi.nlm.nih.gov/gene/856087
  Entrez Gene: ULP1 (a.k.a. YPL020C, NIB1)
  Promoter: T7
  Tag / fusion protein: 6xHis (N terminal on backbone)
  Cloning method: Restriction Enzyme; 5′ cloning site XbaI (not destroyed); 3′ cloning site EcoRI (not destroyed)
  Sequencing primers: 5′ T7; 3′ T7 term
Terms and licenses: Academic/Nonprofit Terms; Industry Terms: Not Available to Industry
How to cite: pFGET19_Ulp1 was a gift from Hideo Iwai (Addgene plasmid # 64697 ; http://n2t.net/addgene:64697 ; RRID:Addgene_64697)
