[The description below was written by a language model from this plasmid's Addgene catalogue record, the feature table of its GenBank file and pLannotate feature annotations shown in this document.]
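Description:
pFGET19_Ulp1 is a bacterial expression plasmid built on the Novagen pET-28b(+) backbone for producing the catalytic fragment of the Saccharomyces cerevisiae SUMO protease Ulp1 in E. coli. The insert encodes residues 403–621 of Ulp1 (also known as NIB1, YPL020C) fused to an N-terminal hexahistidine tag. It was transferred from an earlier plasmid as an XbaI–EcoRI fragment, and the record lists both sites as retained. The catalogue and the GenBank definition spell the source plasmid's name slightly differently. The total size is listed as about 6 kb, and the sequenced version differs from the depositor's map by only a few bases.

Expression follows the standard pET arrangement. A T7 promoter is followed directly by a lac operator and the T7 gene 10 ribosome binding site, then the His-Ulp1 open reading frame, with a T7 terminator downstream. The plasmid-borne lacI gene supplies the repressor, so transcription stays low until it is induced with IPTG in a host that provides T7 RNA polymerase. The automated annotation also detects a short His-tag fragment just after the multiple cloning site. This is probably the backbone's C-terminal tag region, and it lies outside the annotated His-Ulp1 reading frame, which ends at the EcoRI site. Propagation depends on a ColE1/pBR322-type origin with the adjacent bom and rop elements, and an f1 origin is also present. Selection is by kanamycin resistance, conferred by an aminoglycoside phosphotransferase gene.

The associated publication concerns tandem SUMO fusion vectors for improving soluble protein expression and purification. In that context the plasmid serves as a source of His-tagged Ulp1, which can be purified by metal affinity chromatography. Ulp1 is commonly used to cleave SUMO (Smt3) fusion tags from recombinant proteins.
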