LOCUS       pFGET19_Ulp1 5979 bp DNA circular 14-OCT-2013
DEFINITION  Ulp1 from pHKRS52 into pET-28b(+).
ACCESSION   urn.local...1381394133664.9
VERSION
KEYWORDS    .
SOURCE      null
  ORGANISM  .
FEATURES             Location/Qualifiers
     misc_feature    10..15
                     /Recognition_pattern="A^GATCT"
                     /annotation_group="AGATCT"
                     /label="BglII"
                     /note="Geneious type: restriction site"
     misc_feature    30..46
                     /label="T7 promoter"
                     /note="Geneious type: promoter prokaryotic"
     primer          30..49
                     /gene="Promoter"
                     /note="PROMOTER T7 RNA polymerase promoter [Cloning vector
                     PinPoint Xa-1, complete sequence (CVU47626)]"
                     /NOTE="T7 RNA polymerase promoter"" complement(938..956)"
                     /gene="T7 rev"
                     /note="primer [pHYRSF53(Sumo)LA]"
                     /label="T7 Terminator primer"
     prot_bind       49..73
                     /gene="Protein binding"
                     /note="PROTEIN_BIND"
                     /modified_by="User"
                     /label="lac operator"
     protein_binding 51..71
                     /label="lacO"
     misc_feature    76..81
                     /Recognition_pattern="T^CTAGA"
                     /annotation_group="TCTAGA"
                     /label="XbaI"
                     /note="Geneious type: restriction site"
     misc_feature    115..120
                     /Recognition_pattern="CA^TATG"
                     /annotation_group="CATATG"
                     /label="NdeI"
                     /note="Geneious type: restriction site"
     misc_feature    116..147
                     /Original_Bases="CATGGGCAGCAGCCATCATCATCATCATCAC"
                     /label="CATGGGCAGCAGCCATCATCATCATCATCAC"
                     /note="Geneious type: Editing History Replacement"
     CDS             <118..828
                     /gene="His-Ulp1"
                     /note="Unknown open reading frame [fragm Ulp1]"
                     /codon_start=1
                     /modified_by="User"
                     /label="His-Ulp1 CDS"
     misc_feature    163..168
                     /Recognition_pattern="G^GATCC"
                     /annotation_group="GGATCC"
                     /label="BamHI"
                     /note="Geneious type: restriction site"
     misc_feature    212..217
                     /Recognition_pattern="A^AGCTT"
                     /annotation_group="AAGCTT"
                     /label="HindIII"
                     /note="Geneious type: restriction site"
     misc_feature    223..228
                     /Recognition_pattern="T^CTAGA"
                     /annotation_group="TCTAGA"
                     /label="XbaI"
                     /note="Geneious type: restriction site"
     misc_feature    829..834
                     /Recognition_pattern="G^AATTC"
                     /annotation_group="GAATTC"
                     /label="EcoRI"
                     /note="Geneious type: restriction site"
     misc_feature    842..847
                     /Recognition_pattern="G^TCGAC"
                     /annotation_group="GTCGAC"
                     /label="SalI"
                     /note="Geneious type: restriction site"
     misc_feature    848..853
                     /Recognition_pattern="A^AGCTT"
                     /annotation_group="AAGCTT"
                     /label="HindIII"
                     /note="Geneious type: restriction site"
     misc_feature    854..861
                     /Recognition_pattern="GC^GGCCGC"
                     /annotation_group="GCGGCCGC"
                     /label="NotI"
                     /note="Geneious type: restriction site"
     misc_feature    863..868
                     /Recognition_pattern="C^TCGAG"
                     /annotation_group="CTCGAG"
                     /label="XhoI"
                     /note="Geneious type: restriction site"
     primer          complement(939..957)
                     /label="T7 Terminator primer"
     terminator      953..1000
                     /gene="Terminator"
                     /note="TERMINATOR [pHYRSF53(Sumo)LA]"
                     /label="T7 Terminator"
     rep_origin      1037..1492
                     /gene="Origin of replication"
                     /note="REP_ORIGIN"
                     /label="f1 origin"
     CDS             complement(1588..2400)
                     /gene="CDS"
                     /note="CDS"
                     /label="kan sequence"
     misc_feature    1852..1857
                     /Recognition_pattern="ATGCA^T"
                     /annotation_group="ATGCAT"
                     /label="NsiI"
                     /note="Geneious type: restriction site"
     misc_feature    2118..2123
                     /Recognition_pattern="ATGCA^T"
                     /annotation_group="ATGCAT"
                     /label="NsiI"
                     /note="Geneious type: restriction site"
     rep_origin      2522..3110
                     /gene="ColE ori"
                     /note="[pAc-G2T]"
                     /label="ColE ori rep origin"
     CDS             complement(4543..5622)
                     /gene="CDS"
                     /note="CDS"
                     /label="lac I"
     misc_feature    4819..4824
                     /Recognition_pattern="GAT^ATC"
                     /annotation_group="GATATC"
                     /label="EcoRV"
                     /note="Geneious type: restriction site"
     misc_feature    5267..5272
                     /Recognition_pattern="A^CGCGT"
                     /annotation_group="ACGCGT"
                     /label="MluI"
                     /note="Geneious type: restriction site"
ORIGIN
        1 agaggatcga gatctcgatc ccgcgaaatt aatacgactc actatagggg aattgtgagc
       61 ggataacaat tcccctctag aaataatttt gtttaacttt aagaaggaga tatacatatg
      121 cggggttctc atcatcatca tcatcatggt ctggttccgc gtggatccct tgttcctgaa
      181 ttaaatgaaa aagacgatga ccaagtacaa aaagctttgg catctagaga aaatactcag
      241 ttaatgaata gagataatat agagataaca gtacgtgatt ttaagacctt ggcaccacga
      301 agatggctaa atgacactat cattgagttt tttatgaaat acattgaaaa atctacccct
      361 aatacagtgg cgtttaattc gtttttctat accaatttat cagaaagggg ttatcaaggc
      421 gtccggaggt ggatgaagag aaagaagaca caaattgata aacttgataa aatctttaca
      481 ccaataaatt tgaaccaatc ccactgggcg ttgggcataa ttgatttaaa aaagaaaact
      541 ataggttacg tagattcatt atcgaatggt ccaaatgcta tgagtttcgc tatactgact
      601 gacttgcaaa aatatgttat ggaggaaagt aagcatacaa taggagaaga ctttgatttg
      661 attcatttag attgtccgca gcaaccaaat ggctacgact gtggaatata tgtttgtatg
      721 aatactctct atggaagtgc agatgcgcca ttggattttg attataaaga tgcgattagg
      781 atgagaagat ttattgccca tttgatttta accgacgctt taaaataaga attcgagctc
      841 cgtcgacaag cttgcggccg cactcgagca ccaccaccac caccactgag atccggctgc
      901 taacaaagcc cgaaaggaag ctgagttggc tgctgccacc gctgagcaat aactagcata
      961 accccttggg gcctctaaac gggtcttgag gggttttttg ctgaaaggag gaactatatc
     1021 cggattggcg aatgggnnnn nnnnnnnnnn nnnnnnnnnn nnnnnnnnnn nnnnnnnnnn
     1081 nnnnnnnnnn nnnnnnnnnn nnnnnnnnnn nnnnnnnnnn nnnnnnnnnn nnnnnnnnnn
     1141 nnnnnnnnnn nnnnnnnnnn cnnnnnnnnn nnnnnnnnnn nnnnnnnnnn nnnnnnnnnn
     1201 nnnnnnnnnn nnnnnnnnnn nnnnnnnnnn nnnnnnnnnn nnnnnnnnnn nnannnnnnn
     1261 nnnnnnnnnn nnnnnnnnnn nnnnnnnnnn nnnnnnnnnn nncctttgac gttggagtcc
     1321 acgttctttn nnnnnnnnnn nnnnnnnnnn nnnnnnnnnn nnnnnnaccc tatctcggtc
     1381 tattcttttg atttataagg gattttgccg atttcggcct attggttaaa aaatgagctg
     1441 atttaacaaa aatttaacgc gaattttaac aaaatattaa cgtttacaat ttcaggtggc
     1501 acttttcggg gaaatgtgcg cggaacccct atttgtttat ttttctaaat acattcaaat
     1561 atgtatccgc tcatgaatta attcttagaa aaactcatcg agcatcaaat gaaactgcaa
     1621 tttattcata tcaggattat caataccata tttttgaaaa agccgtttct gtaatgaagg
     1681 agaaaactca ccgaggcagt tccataggat ggcaagatcc tggtatcggt ctgcgattcc
     1741 gactcgtcca acatcaatac aacctattaa tttcccctcg tcaaaaataa ggttatcaag
     1801 tgagaaatca ccatgagtga cgactgaatc cggtgagaat ggcaaaagtt tatgcatttc
     1861 tttccagact tgttcaacag gccagccatt acgctcgtca tcaaaatcac tcgcatcaac
     1921 caaaccgtta ttcattcgtg attgcgcctg agcgagacga aatacgcgat cgctgttaaa
     1981 aggacaatta caaacaggaa tcgaatgcaa ccggcgcagg aacactgcca gcgcatcaac
     2041 aatattttca cctgaatcag gatattcttc taatacctgg aatgctgttt tcccggggat
     2101 cgcagtggtg agtaaccatg catcatcagg agtacggata aaatgcttga tggtcggaag
     2161 aggcataaat tccgtcagcc agtttagtct gaccatctca tctgtaacat cattggcaac
     2221 gctacctttg ccatgtttca gaaacaactc tggcgcatcg ggcttcccat acaatcgata
     2281 gattgtcgca cctgattgcc cgacattatc gcgagcccat ttatacccat ataaatcagc
     2341 atccatgttg gaatttaatc gcggcctaga gcaagacgtt tcccgttgaa tatggctcat
     2401 aacacccctt gtattactgt ttatgtaagc agacagtttt attgttcatg accaaaatcc
     2461 cttaacgtga gttttcgttc cactgagcgt cagaccccgt agaaaagatc aaaggatctt
     2521 cttgagatcc tttttttctg cgcgtaatct gctgcttgca aacaaaaaaa ccaccgctac
     2581 cagcggtggt ttgtttgccg gatcaagagc taccaactct ttttccgaag gtaactggct
     2641 tcagcagagc gcagatacca aatactgtcc ttctagtgta gccgtagtta ggccaccact
     2701 tcaagaactc tgtagcaccg cctacatacc tcgctctgct aatcctgtta ccagtggctg
     2761 ctgccagtgg cgataagtcg tgtcttaccg ggttggactc aagacgatag ttaccggata
     2821 aggcgcagcg gtcgggctga acggggggtt cgtgcacaca gcccagcttg gagcgaacga
     2881 cctacaccga actgagatac ctacagcgtg agctatgaga aagcgccacg cttcccgaag
     2941 ggagaaaggc ggacaggtat ccggtaagcg gcagggtcgg aacaggagag cgcacgaggg
     3001 agcttccagg gggaaacgcc tggtatcttt atagtcctgt cgggtttcgc cacctctgac
     3061 ttgagcgtcg atttttgtga tgctcgtcag gggggcggag cctatggaaa aacgccagca
     3121 acgcggcctt tttacggttc ctggcctttt gctggccttt tgctcacatg ttctttcctg
     3181 cgttatcccc tgattctgtg gataaccgta ttaccgcctt tgagtgagct gataccgctc
     3241 gccgcagccg aacgaccgag cgcagcgagt cagtgagcga ggaagcggaa gagcgcctga
     3301 tgcggtattt tctccttacg catctgtgcg gtatttcaca ccgcatatat ggtgcactct
     3361 cagtacaatc tgctctgatg ccgcatagtt aagccagtat acactccgct atcgctacgt
     3421 gactgggtca tggctgcgcc ccgacacccg ccaacacccg ctgacgcgcc ctgacgggct
     3481 tgtctgctcc cggcatccgc ttacagacaa gctgtgaccg tctccgggag ctgcatgtgt
     3541 cagaggtttt caccgtcatc accgaaacgc gcgaggcagc tgcggtaaag ctcatcagcg
     3601 tggtcgtgaa gcgattcaca gatgtctgcc tgttcatccg cgtccagctc gttgagtttc
     3661 tccagaagcg ttaatgtctg gcttctgata aagcgggcca tgttaagggc ggttttttcc
     3721 tgtttggtca ctgatgcctc cgtgtaaggg ggatttctgt tcatgggggt aatgataccg
     3781 atgaaacgag agaggatgct cacgatacgg gttactgatg atgaacatgc ccggttactg
     3841 gaacgttgtg agggtaaaca actggcggta tggatgcggc gggaccagag aaaaatcact
     3901 cagggtcaat gccagcgctt cgttaataca gatgtaggtg ttccacaggg tagccagcag
     3961 catcctgcga tgcagatccg gaacataatg gtgcagggcg ctgacttccg cgtttccaga
     4021 ctttacgaaa cacggaaacc gaagaccatt catgttgttg ctcaggtcgc agacgttttg
     4081 cagcagcagt cgcttcacgt tcgctcgcgt atcggtgatt cattctgcta accagtaagg
     4141 caaccccgcc agcctagccg ggtcctcaac gacaggagca cgatcatgcg cacccgtggg
     4201 gccgccatgc cggcgataat ggcctgcttc tcgccgaaac gtttggtggc gggaccagtg
     4261 acgaaggctt gagcgagggc gtgcaagatt ccgaataccg caagcgacag gccgatcatc
     4321 gtcgcgctcc agcgaaagcg gtcctcgccg aaaatgaccc agagcgctgc cggcacctgt
     4381 cctacgagtt gcatgataaa gaagacagtc ataagtgcgg cgacgatagt catgccccgc
     4441 gcccaccgga aggagctgac tgggttgaag gctctcaagg gcatcggtcg agatcccggt
     4501 gcctaatgag tgagctaact tacattaatt gcgttgcgct cactgcccgc tttccagtcg
     4561 ggaaacctgt cgtgccagct gcattaatga atcggccaac gcgcggggag aggcggtttg
     4621 cgtattgggc gccagggtgg tttttctttt caccagtgag acgggcaaca gctgattgcc
     4681 cttcaccgcc tggccctgag agagttgcag caagcggtcc acgctggttt gccccagcag
     4741 gcgaaaatcc tgtttgatgg tggttaacgg cgggatataa catgagctgt cttcggtatc
     4801 gtcgtatccc actaccgaga tatccgcacc aacgcgcagc ccggactcgg taatggcgcg
     4861 cattgcgccc agcgccatct gatcgttggc aaccagcatc gcagtgggaa cgatgccctc
     4921 attcagcatt tgcatggttt gttgaaaacc ggacatggca ctccagtcgc cttcccgttc
     4981 cgctatcggc tgaatttgat tgcgagtgag atatttatgc cagccagcca gacgcagacg
     5041 cgccgagaca gaacttaatg ggcccgctaa cagcgcgatt tgctggtgac ccaatgcgac
     5101 cagatgctcc acgcccagtc gcgtaccgtc ttcatgggag aaaataatac tgttgatggg
     5161 tgtctggtca gagacatcaa gaaataacgc cggaacatta gtgcaggcag cttccacagc
     5221 aatggcatcc tggtcatcca gcggatagtt aatgatcagc ccactgacgc gttgcgcgag
     5281 aagattgtgc accgccgctt tacaggcttc gacgccgctt cgttctacca tcgacaccac
     5341 cacgctggca cccagttgat cggcgcgaga tttaatcgcc gcgacaattt gcgacggcgc
     5401 gtgcagggcc agactggagg tggcaacgcc aatcagcaac gactgtttgc ccgccagttg
     5461 ttgtgccacg cggttgggaa tgtaattcag ctccgccatc gccgcttcca ctttttcccg
     5521 cgttttcgca gaaacgtggc tggcctggtt caccacgcgg gaaacggtct gataagagac
     5581 accggcatac tctgcgacat cgtataacgt tactggtttc acattcacca ccctgaattg
     5641 actctcttcc gggcgctatc atgccatacc gcgaaaggtt ttgcgccatt cgatggtgtc
     5701 cgggatctcg acgctctccc ttatgcgact cctgcattag gaagcagccc agtagtaggt
     5761 tgaggccgtt gagcaccgcc gccgcaagga atggtgcatg caaggagatg gcgcccaaca
     5821 gtcccccggc cacggggcct gccaccatac ccacgccgaa acaagcgctc atgagcccga
     5881 agtggcgagc ccgatcttcc ccatcggtga tgtcggcgat ataggcgcca gcaaccgcac
     5941 ctgtggcgcc ggtgatgccg gccacgatgc gtccggcgt
//
