Features (pLannotate 1.2.2; 20 found; start..end, strand, type, name):
     40..87      +  terminator     T7 terminator: transcription terminator for bacteriophage T7 RNA polymerase
    124..552     +  rep_origin     f1 ori (sequence partly withheld): f1 bacteriophage origin of replication; arrow indicates direction of (+) strand synthesis
    605..662     +  promoter       AmpR promoter (fragment): bla
    671..1486    -  CDS            KanR: aminoglycoside phosphotransferase; aph(3')-Ia; confers resistance to kanamycin in bacteria or G418 (Geneticin®) in eukaryotes
   1608..2196    +  rep_origin     ori: high-copy-number ColE1/pMB1/pBR322/pUC origin of replication
   2382..2521    -  misc_feature   bom: basis of mobility region from pBR322
   2623..2814    -  CDS            rop: Rop protein, which maintains plasmids at low copy number; rop
   2831..3211    +  CDS            YPB1_ECOLX: Protein predicted: Swiss-Prot protein existence level 4. From Escherichia coli.
   3283..3574    -  CDS            TcR (fragment): tetracycline efflux protein; tet; confers resistance to tetracycline
   3589..3610    -  protein_bind   CAP binding site: CAP binding activates transcription in the presence of cAMP. E. coli catabolite activator protein
   3623..4705    -  CDS            lacI: lac repressor; lacI; The lac repressor binds to the lac operator to inhibit transcription in E. coli. This inhibition can be relieved by adding lactose or isopropyl-β-D-thiogalactopyranoside (IPTG).
   4706..4783    -  promoter       lacI promoter: lacI
   4791..5070    -  CDS            TcR (fragment): tetracycline efflux protein; tet; confers resistance to tetracycline
   5092..5110    +  promoter       T7 promoter: promoter for bacteriophage T7 RNA polymerase
   5111..5135    +  protein_bind   lac operator: The lac repressor binds to the lac operator to inhibit transcription in E. coli. This inhibition can be relieved by adding lactose or isopropyl-β-D-thiogalactopyranoside (IPTG). lac repressor encoded by lacI
   5150..5172    +  RBS            RBS: efficient ribosome binding site from bacteriophage T7 gene 10 (Olins and Rangwala, 1989)
   5192..5212    +  CDS            capTEV™ (fragment): composite tag for in vivo biotinylation, TEV protease cleavage, and 6xHis tagging
   5231..5887    +  CDS            ULP1 (fragment): ULP1_YEAST - Experimental evidence at protein level: Swiss-Prot protein existence level 1. Protease that catalyzes two essential functions in the SUMO pathway: processing of full-length SMT3 to its mature form and deconjugation of SMT3 from targeted proteins. Has an essential role in the G2/M phase of the cell cycle. From Saccharomyces cerevisiae (strain ATCC 204508 / S288c) (Baker's yeast).
   5931..5948    +  CDS            9xHis (fragment): 9xHis affinity tag
   5958..32      +  CDS            SET1 (fragment) (across the origin): solubility-enhancement tag derived from T7 phage gene 10B
>Addgene plasmid #64697 | pFGET19_Ulp1 | addgene full sequence | sequence record 421138 | Addgene NGS Result
AAGGAAGCTGAGTTGGCTGCTGCCACCGCTGAGCAATAACTAGCATAACCCCTTGGGGCCTCTAAACGGG
TCTTGAGGGGTTTTTTGCTGAAAGGAGGAACTATATCCGGATTGGCGAATGGG
[124 nt withheld, positions 124-247]
C
[91 nt withheld, positions 249-339]
A
[49 nt withheld, positions 341-389]
CCTTTGACGTTGGAGTCCACGTTCTTT
[37 nt withheld, positions 417-453]
ACCCTATCTCGGTCTATTCTTTTGATTTATAAGGGATTTTGCCGATTTCGGCCTATTGGTTAAAAAATGA
GCTGATTTAACAAAAATTTAACGCGAATTTTAACAAAATATTAACGCTTACAATTTAGGTGGCACTTTTC
GGGGAAATGTGCGCGGAACCCCTATTTGTTTATTTTTCTAAATACATTCAAATATGTATCCGCTCATGAA
TTAATTCTTAGAAAAACTCATCGAGCATCAAATGAAACTGCAATTTATTCATATCAGGATTATCAATACC
ATATTTTTGAAAAAGCCGTTTCTGTAATGAAGGAGAAAACTCACCGAGGCAGTTCCATAGGATGGCAAGA
TCCTGGTATCGGTCTGCGATTCCGACTCGTCCAACATCAATACAACCTATTAATTTCCCCTCGTCAAAAA
TAAGGTTATCAAGTGAGAAATCACCATGAGTGACGACTGAATCCGGTGAGAATGGCAAAAGTTTATGCAT
TTCTTTCCAGACTTGTTCAACAGGCCAGCCATTACGCTCGTCATCAAAATCACTCGCATCAACCAAACCG
TTATTCATTCGTGATTGCGCCTGAGCGAGACGAAATACGCGATCGCTGTTAAAAGGACAATTACAAACAG
GAATCGAATGCAACCGGCGCAGGAACACTGCCAGCGCATCAACAATATTTTCACCTGAATCAGGATATTC
TTCTAATACCTGGAATGCTGTTTTCCCGGGGATCGCAGTGGTGAGTAACCATGCATCATCAGGAGTACGG
ATAAAATGCTTGATGGTCGGAAGAGGCATAAATTCCGTCAGCCAGTTTAGTCTGACCATCTCATCTGTAA
CATCATTGGCAACGCTACCTTTGCCATGTTTCAGAAACAACTCTGGCGCATCGGGCTTCCCATACAATCG
ATAGATTGTCGCACCTGATTGCCCGACATTATCGCGAGCCCATTTATACCCATATAAATCAGCATCCATG
TTGGAATTTAATCGCGGCCTAGAGCAAGACGTTTCCCGTTGAATATGGCTCATAACACCCCTTGTATTAC
TGTTTATGTAAGCAGACAGTTTTATTGTTCATGACCAAAATCCCTTAACGTGAGTTTTCGTTCCACTGAG
CGTCAGACCCCGTAGAAAAGATCAAAGGATCTTCTTGAGATCCTTTTTTTCTGCGCGTAATCTGCTGCTT
GCAAACAAAAAAACCACCGCTACCAGCGGTGGTTTGTTTGCCGGATCAAGAGCTACCAACTCTTTTTCCG
AAGGTAACTGGCTTCAGCAGAGCGCAGATACCAAATACTGTCCTTCTAGTGTAGCCGTAGTTAGGCCACC
ACTTCAAGAACTCTGTAGCACCGCCTACATACCTCGCTCTGCTAATCCTGTTACCAGTGGCTGCTGCCAG
TGGCGATAAGTCGTGTCTTACCGGGTTGGACTCAAGACGATAGTTACCGGATAAGGCGCAGCGGTCGGGC
TGAACGGGGGGTTCGTGCACACAGCCCAGCTTGGAGCGAACGACCTACACCGAACTGAGATACCTACAGC
GTGAGCTATGAGAAAGCGCCACGCTTCCCGAAGGGAGAAAGGCGGACAGGTATCCGGTAAGCGGCAGGGT
CGGAACAGGAGAGCGCACGAGGGAGCTTCCAGGGGGAAACGCCTGGTATCTTTATAGTCCTGTCGGGTTT
CGCCACCTCTGACTTGAGCGTCGATTTTTGTGATGCTCGTCAGGGGGGCGGAGCCTATGGAAAAACGCCA
GCAACGCGGCCTTTTTACGGTTCCTGGCCTTTTGCTGGCCTTTTGCTCACATGTTCTTTCCTGCGTTATC
CCCTGATTCTGTGGATAACCGTATTACCGCCTTTGAGTGAGCTGATACCGCTCGCCGCAGCCGAACGACC
GAGCGCAGCGAGTCAGTGAGCGAGGAAGCGGAAGAGCGCCTGATGCGGTATTTTCTCCTTACGCATCTGT
GCGGTATTTCACACCGCAATGGTGCACTCTCAGTACAATCTGCTCTGATGCCGCATAGTTAAGCCAGTAT
ACACTCCGCTATCGCTACGTGACTGGGTCATGGCTGCGCCCCGACACCCGCCAACACCCGCTGACGCGCC
CTGACGGGCTTGTCTGCTCCCGGCATCCGCTTACAGACAAGCTGTGACCGTCTCCGGGAGCTGCATGTGT
CAGAGGTTTTCACCGTCATCACCGAAACGCGCGAGGCAGCTGCGGTAAAGCTCATCAGCGTGGTCGTGAA
GCGATTCACAGATGTCTGCCTGTTCATCCGCGTCCAGCTCGTTGAGTTTCTCCAGAAGCGTTAATGTCTG
GCTTCTGATAAAGCGGGCCATGTTAAGGGCGGTTTTTTCCTGTTTGGTCACTGATGCCTCCGTGTAAGGG
GGATTTCTGTTCATGGGGGTAATGATACCGATGAAACGAGAGAGGATGCTCACGATACGGGTTACTGATG
ATGAACATGCCCGGTTACTGGAACGTTGTGAGGGTAAACAACTGGCGGTATGGATGCGGCGGGACCAGAG
AAAAATCACTCAGGGTCAATGCCAGCGCTTCGTTAATACAGATGTAGGTGTTCCACAGGGTAGCCAGCAG
CATCCTGCGATGCAGATCCGGAACATAATGGTGCAGGGCGCTGACTTCCGCGTTTCCAGACTTTACGAAA
CACGGAAACCGAAGACCATTCATGTTGTTGCTCAGGTCGCAGACGTTTTGCAGCAGCAGTCGCTTCACGT
TCGCTCGCGTATCGGTGATTCATTCTGCTAACCAGTAAGGCAACCCCGCCAGCCTAGCCGGGTCCTCAAC
GACAGGAGCACGATCATGCGCACCCGTGGGGCCGCCATGCCGGCGATAATGGCCTGCTTCTCGCCGAAAC
GTTTGGTGGCGGGACCAGTGACGAAGGCTTGAGCGAGGGCGTGCAAGATTCCGAATACCGCAAGCGACAG
GCCGATCATCGTCGCGCTCCAGCGAAAGCGGTCCTCGCCGAAAATGACCCAGAGCGCTGCCGGCACCTGT
CCTACGAGTTGCATGATAAAGAAGACAGTCATAAGTGCGGCGACGATAGTCATGCCCCGCGCCCACCGGA
AGGAGCTGACTGGGTTGAAGGCTCTCAAGGGCATCGGTCGAGATCCCGGTGCCTAATGAGTGAGCTAACT
TACATTAATTGCGTTGCGCTCACTGCCCGCTTTCCAGTCGGGAAACCTGTCGTGCCAGCTGCATTAATGA
ATCGGCCAACGCGCGGGGAGAGGCGGTTTGCGTATTGGGCGCCAGGGTGGTTTTTCTTTTCACCAGTGAG
ACGGGCAACAGCTGATTGCCCTTCACCGCCTGGCCCTGAGAGAGTTGCAGCAAGCGGTCCACGCTGGTTT
GCCCCAGCAGGCGAAAATCCTGTTTGATGGTGGTTAACGGCGGGATATAACATGAGCTGTCTTCGGTATC
GTCGTATCCCACTACCGAGATATCCGCACCAACGCGCAGCCCGGACTCGGTAATGGCGCGCATTGCGCCC
AGCGCCATCTGATCGTTGGCAACCAGCATCGCAGTGGGAACGATGCCCTCATTCAGCATTTGCATGGTTT
GTTGAAAACCGGACATGGCACTCCAGTCGCCTTCCCGTTCCGCTATCGGCTGAATTTGATTGCGAGTGAG
ATATTTATGCCAGCCAGCCAGACGCAGACGCGCCGAGACAGAACTTAATGGGCCCGCTAACAGCGCGATT
TGCTGGTGACCCAATGCGACCAGATGCTCCACGCCCAGTCGCGTACCGTCTTCATGGGAGAAAATAATAC
TGTTGATGGGTGTCTGGTCAGAGACATCAAGAAATAACGCCGGAACATTAGTGCAGGCAGCTTCCACAGC
AATGGCATCCTGGTCATCCAGCGGATAGTTAATGATCAGCCCACTGACGCGTTGCGCGAGAAGATTGTGC
ACCGCCGCTTTACAGGCTTCGACGCCGCTTCGTTCTACCATCGACACCACCACGCTGGCACCCAGTTGAT
CGGCGCGAGATTTAATCGCCGCGACAATTTGCGACGGCGCGTGCAGGGCCAGACTGGAGGTGGCAACGCC
AATCAGCAACGACTGTTTGCCCGCCAGTTGTTGTGCCACGCGGTTGGGAATGTAATTCAGCTCCGCCATC
GCCGCTTCCACTTTTTCCCGCGTTTTCGCAGAAACGTGGCTGGCCTGGTTCACCACGCGGGAAACGGTCT
GATAAGAGACACCGGCATACTCTGCGACATCGTATAACGTTACTGGTTTCACATTCACCACCCTGAATTG
ACTCTCTTCCGGGCGCTATCATGCCATACCGCGAAAGGTTTTGCGCCATTCGATGGTGTCCGGGATCTCG
ACGCTCTCCCTTATGCGACTCCTGCATTAGGAAGCAGCCCAGTAGTAGGTTGAGGCCGTTGAGCACCGCC
GCCGCAAGGAATGGTGCATGCAAGGAGATGGCGCCCAACAGTCCCCCGGCCACGGGGCCTGCCACCATAC
CCACGCCGAAACAAGCGCTCATGAGCCCGAAGTGGCGAGCCCGATCTTCCCCATCGGTGATGTCGGCGAT
ATAGGCGCCAGCAACCGCACCTGTGGCGCCGGTGATGCCGGCCACGATGCGTCCGGCGTAGAGGATCGAG
ATCTCGATCCCGCGAAATTAATACGACTCACTATAGGGGAATTGTGAGCGGATAACAATTCCCCTCTAGA
AATAATTTTGTTTAACTTTAAGAAGGAGATATACATATGCGGGGTTCTCATCATCATCATCATCATGGTC
TGGTTCCGCGTGGATCCCTTGTTCCTGAATTAAATGAAAAAGACGATGACCAAGTACAAAAAGCTTTGGC
ATCTAGAGAAAATACTCAGTTAATGAATAGAGATAATATAGAGATAACAGTACGTGATTTTAAGACCTTG
GCACCACGAAGATGGCTAAATGACACTATCATTGAGTTTTTTATGAAATACATTGAAAAATCTACCCCTA
ATACAGTGGCGTTTAATTCGTTTTTCTATACCAATTTATCAGAAAGGGGTTATCAAGGCGTCCGGAGGTG
GATGAAGAGAAAGAAGACACAAATTGATAAACTTGATAAAATCTTTACACCAATAAATTTGAACCAATCC
CACTGGGCGTTGGGCATAATTGATTTAAAAAAGAAAACTATAGGTTACGTAGATTCATTATCGAATGGTC
CAAATGCTATGAGTTTCGCTATACTGACTGACTTGCAAAAATATGTTATGGAGGAAAGTAAGCATACAAT
AGGAGAAGACTTTGATTTGATTCATTTAGATTGTCCGCAGCAACCAAATGGCTACGACTGTGGAATATAT
GTTTGTATGAATACTCTCTATGGAAGTGCAGATGCGCCATTGGATTTTGATTATAAAGATGCGATTAGGA
TGAGAAGATTTATTGCCCATTTGATTTTAACCGACGCTTTAAAATAAGAATTCGAGCTCCGTCGACAAGC
TTGCGGCCGCACTCGAGCACCACCACCACCACCACTGAGATCCGGCTGCTAACAAAGCCCGA
